Addgene plasmid #143129: TFORF1528
Purpose: Lentiviral vector for overexpressing transcription factor ORFs with unique 24-bp barcodes. Barcodes facilitate identification of transcription factors in pooled screens.
Depositing lab: Feng Zhang. Depositing organization: Broad Institute. Publication: A transcription factor atlas of directed differentiation. Joung J, Ma S, Tay T, Geiger-Schuller KR, Kirchgatterer PC, Verdine VK, Guo B, Arias-Garcia MA, Allen WE, Singh A, Kuksenko O, Abudayyeh OO, Gootenberg JS, Fu Z, Macrae RK, Buenrostro JD, Regev A, Zhang F. Cell. 2023 Jan 5;186(1):209-229.e26. doi: 10.1016/j.cell.2022.11.026. PubMed 36608654.
Backbone
  Vector backbone: pLX_TRC317
  Backbone manufacturer: Broad Institute Genetic Perturbation Platform
  Backbone size w/o insert (bp): 8264
  Vector type: Mammalian Expression, Lentiviral
  Selectable markers: Puromycin
Growth in bacteria
  Bacterial resistance: Ampicillin, 100 μg/mL
  Growth temperature: 30°C
  Growth strain: NEB Stable
  Copy number: High Copy
Gene/Insert
  Gene/Insert name: MXI1
  Species: H. sapiens (human)
  Insert size (bp): 989
  Entrez Gene: MXI1 (a.k.a. RP11-549L6.1, MAD2, MXD2, MXI, bHLHc11)
  Promoter: EF1a
  Cloning method: Unknown
  Sequencing primers: 5′ GGGTGGAGACTGAAGTTAGGCCAG; 3′ CACATAGCGTAAAAGGAGCAACATAG
Terms and licenses: Academic/Nonprofit Terms; Industry Terms: Not Available to Industry
Depositor comments: NM_130439,ENST00000332674 . The transcription factor ORF portion of this plasmid was synthesized by Genewiz. Please test multiple small colonies in case of plasmid recombination. To make this collection available in a timely manner, a portion of this collection was not fully sequenced by Addgene. If an Addgene verified full plasmid sequence is not available, please contact us prior to placing an order to request the full sequence.
How to cite: TFORF1528 was a gift from Feng Zhang (Addgene plasmid # 143129 ; http://n2t.net/addgene:143129 ; RRID:Addgene_143129)
