[The description below was written by a language model from this plasmid's Addgene catalogue record and pLannotate feature annotations shown in this document.]
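Description:
TFORF1528 is a lentiviral mammalian expression plasmid built on the pLX_TRC317 backbone. It carries the human MXI1 open reading frame as one member of a barcoded transcription factor ORF collection. In bacteria it is maintained through a high-copy ColE1/pUC-type origin and selected with ampicillin via the β-lactamase gene. An f1 origin and remnants of a lac/lacZα cloning region with T7 and T3 promoters are also annotated in the backbone. The depositor warns that the plasmid may recombine, as lentiviral vectors with repeated LTR sequences often do.

The viral portion has a third-generation, self-inactivating layout. An RSV promoter drives a truncated HIV-1 5' LTR, followed by the Ψ packaging signal with a gag fragment, the Rev response element and a cPPT/CTS. A ΔU3 3' LTR and an SV40 polyadenylation signal close the transfer cassette. Two expression units lie between the LTRs. In the first, an SV40 early promoter drives puromycin N-acetyltransferase for selecting transduced cells. In the second, the constitutive EF-1α promoter drives MXI1, with a WPRE downstream to enhance transcript expression.

MXI1 is a bHLH transcriptional repressor that pairs with MAX and thereby antagonises MYC activity. The catalogue gives an insert of 989 bp, whereas the annotated MXI1 match covers about 670 bp, so the tool probably aligned only part of the ORF. The 24-bp barcode described in the record is not separately annotated. The small U6 and small t antigen fragments are likely incidental matches. The vector is intended for MXI1 overexpression, including pooled screens in which the barcode identifies the transcription factor.
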