Features (pLannotate 1.2.2; 31 found; start..end, strand, type, name):
      5..231     +  promoter       RSV promoter: Rous sarcoma virus enhancer/promoter
    232..412     +  LTR            5' LTR (truncated): truncated 5' long terminal repeat (LTR) from HIV-1
    459..584     +  misc_feature   HIV-1 Ψ: packaging signal of human immunodeficiency virus type 1
    568..931     +  CDS            HIV-1 gag (fragment): gag protein from human immunodeficiency virus 1; gag
   1077..1310    +  misc_feature   RRE: The Rev response element (RRE) of HIV-1 allows for Rev-dependent mRNA export from the nucleus to the cytoplasm.
   1687..1713    +  CDS            Rev (fragment): human immunodeficiency virus 1 (HIV-1) Rev protein; rev; enhances nuclear export of unspliced and incompletely spliced viral mRNAs
   1720..1743    +  promoter       SV40 promoter (fragment): SV40 early promoter
   1744..1815    +  promoter       SV40 promoter (fragment): SV40 enhancer and early promoter
   1839..1974    +  rep_origin     SV40 ori: SV40 origin of replication
   2020..2616    +  CDS            PuroR (fragment): puromycin N-acetyltransferase; pac from Streptomyces; confers resistance to puromycin
   2665..2782    +  misc_feature   cPPT/CTS: central polypurine tract and central termination sequence of HIV-1
   2847..2913    +  CDS            small t antigen (fragment): SV40 (simian virus 40) small t antigen
   2920..4098    +  promoter       EF-1α promoter: strong constitutive promoter for human elongation factor EF-1α
   4328..4999    +  CDS            MXI1: MXI1_HUMAN - Also known as BHLHC11. Experimental evidence at protein level: Swiss-Prot protein existence level 1. Transcriptional repressor. MXI1 binds with MAX to form a sequence-specific DNA-binding protein complex which recognizes the core sequence 5'-CAC[GA]TG-3'. MXI1 thus antagonizes MYC transcriptional activity by competing for MAX. From Homo sapiens (Human).
   5015..5068    +  promoter       U6 promoter (fragment): RNA polymerase III promoter for human U6 snRNA
   5110..5698    +  misc_feature   WPRE: woodchuck hepatitis virus posttranscriptional regulatory element
   5749..5768    +  misc_feature   cPPT/CTS (fragment): central polypurine tract and central termination sequence of HIV-1
   5770..6003    +  LTR            3' LTR (ΔU3): self-inactivating 3' long terminal repeat (LTR) from HIV-1
   6081..6202    +  polyA_signal   SV40 poly(A) signal: SV40 polyadenylation signal
   6242..6377    +  rep_origin     SV40 ori: SV40 origin of replication
   6398..6416    -  promoter       T7 promoter: promoter for bacteriophage T7 RNA polymerase
   6424..6579    +  CDS            lacZα (fragment): LacZα fragment of β-galactosidase; lacZ fragment
   6584..7012    +  rep_origin     f1 ori (sequence partly withheld): f1 bacteriophage origin of replication; arrow indicates direction of (+) strand synthesis
   7065..7169    +  promoter       AmpR promoter: bla
   7170..8030    +  CDS            AmpR: β-lactamase; bla; confers resistance to ampicillin, carbenicillin, and related antibiotics
   8201..8789    +  rep_origin     ori: high-copy-number ColE1/pMB1/pBR322/pUC origin of replication
   8972..9064    +  CDS            lacI (fragment): lac repressor; lacI; The lac repressor binds to the lac operator to inhibit transcription in E. coli. This inhibition can be relieved by adding lactose or isopropyl-β-D-thiogalactopyranoside (IPTG).
   9077..9098    +  protein_bind   CAP binding site: CAP binding activates transcription in the presence of cAMP. E. coli catabolite activator protein
   9113..9143    +  promoter       lac promoter: promoter for the E. coli lac operon
   9151..9167    +  protein_bind   lac operator: The lac repressor binds to the lac operator to inhibit transcription in E. coli. This inhibition can be relieved by adding lactose or isopropyl-β-D-thiogalactopyranoside (IPTG). lac repressor encoded by lacI
   9212..9230    +  promoter       T3 promoter: promoter for bacteriophage T3 RNA polymerase
>Addgene plasmid #143129 | TFORF1528 | addgene full sequence | sequence record 462926 | Addgene NGS Result
TTAATGTAGTCTTATGCAATACTCTTGTAGTCTTGCAACATGGTAACGATGAGTTAGCAACATGCCTTAC
AAGGAGAGAAAAAGCACCGTGCATGCCGATTGGTGGAAGTAAGGTGGTACGATCGTGCCTTATTAGGAAG
GCAACAGACGGGTCTGACATGGATTGGACGAACCACTGAATTGCCGCATTGCAGAGATATTGTATTTAAG
TGCCTAGCTCGATACATAAACGGGTCTCTCTGGTTAGACCAGATCTGAGCCTGGGAGCTCTCTGGCTAAC
TAGGGAACCCACTGCTTAAGCCTCAATAAAGCTTGCCTTGAGTGCTTCAAGTAGTGTGTGCCCGTCTGTT
GTGTGACTCTGGTAACTAGAGATCCCTCAGACCCTTTTAGTCAGTGTGGAAAATCTCTAGCAGTGGCGCC
CGAACAGGGACTTGAAAGCGAAAGGGAAACCAGAGGAGCTCTCTCGACGCAGGACTCGGCTTGCTGAAGC
GCGCACGGCAAGAGGCGAGGGGCGGCGACTGGTGAGTACGCCAAAAATTTTGACTAGCGGAGGCTAGAAG
GAGAGAGATGGGTGCGAGAGCGTCAGTATTAAGCGGGGGAGAATTAGATCGCGATGGGAAAAAATTCGGT
TAAGGCCAGGGGGAAAGAAAAAATATAAATTAAAACATATAGTATGGGCAAGCAGGGAGCTAGAACGATT
CGCAGTTAATCCTGGCCTGTTAGAAACATCAGAAGGCTGTAGACAAATACTGGGACAGCTACAACCATCC
CTTCAGACAGGATCAGAAGAACTTAGATCATTATATAATACAGTAGCAACCCTCTATTGTGTGCATCAAA
GGATAGAGATAAAAGACACCAAGGAAGCTTTAGACAAGATAGAGGAAGAGCAAAACAAAAGTAAGACCAC
CGCACAGCAAGCGGCCGCTGATCTTCAGACCTGGAGGAGGAGATATGAGGGACAATTGGAGAAGTGAATT
ATATAAATATAAAGTAGTAAAAATTGAACCATTAGGAGTAGCACCCACCAAGGCAAAGAGAAGAGTGGTG
CAGAGAGAAAAAAGAGCAGTGGGAATAGGAGCTTTGTTCCTTGGGTTCTTGGGAGCAGCAGGAAGCACTA
TGGGCGCAGCGTCAATGACGCTGACGGTACAGGCCAGACAATTATTGTCTGGTATAGTGCAGCAGCAGAA
CAATTTGCTGAGGGCTATTGAGGCGCAACAGCATCTGTTGCAACTCACAGTCTGGGGCATCAAGCAGCTC
CAGGCAAGAATCCTGGCTGTGGAAAGATACCTAAAGGATCAACAGCTCCTGGGGATTTGGGGTTGCTCTG
GAAAACTCATTTGCACCACTGCTGTGCCTTGGAATGCTAGTTGGAGTAATAAATCTCTGGAACAGATTTG
GAATCACACGACCTGGATGGAGTGGGACAGAGAAATTAACAATTACACAAGCTTAATACACTCCTTAATT
GAAGAATCGCAAAACCAGCAAGAAAAGAATGAACAAGAATTATTGGAATTAGATAAATGGGCAAGTTTGT
GGAATTGGTTTAACATAACAAATTGGCTGTGGTATATAAAATTATTCATAATGATAGTAGGAGGCTTGGT
AGGTTTAAGAATAGTTTTTGCTGTACTTTCTATAGTGAATAGAGTTAGGCAGGGATATTCACCATTATCG
TTTCAGACCCACCTCCCAACCCCGAGGGGACCCATGCATTGCATCTCAATTAGTCAGCAACCAGGTGTGG
AAAGTCCCCAGGCTCCCCAGCAGGCAGAAGTATGCAAAGCATGCGTCTCAATTAGTCAGCAACCATAGTC
CCGCCCCTAACTCCGCCCATCCCGCCCCTAACTCCGCCCAGTTCCGCCCATTCTCCGCCCCATGGCTGAC
TAATTTTTTTTATTTATGCAGAGGCCGAGGCCGCCTCGGCCTCTGAGCTATTCCAGAAGTAGTGAGGAGG
CTTTTTTGGAGGCCTAGGCTTTTGCAAAAAGCTTTCTAGAGGTACCACCGGAGCTTACCATGACCGAGTA
CAAGCCCACGGTGCGCCTCGCCACCCGCGACGACGTCCCCAGGGCCGTACGCACCCTCGCCGCCGCGTTC
GCCGACTACCCCGCCACGCGCCACACCGTCGATCCGGACCGCCACATCGAGCGGGTCACCGAGCTGCAAG
AACTCTTCCTCACGCGCGTCGGGCTCGACATCGGCAAGGTGTGGGTCGCGGACGACGGCGCCGCCGTGGC
GGTCTGGACCACGCCGGAGAGCGTCGAAGCGGGGGCGGTGTTCGCCGAGATCGGCCCGCGCATGGCCGAG
TTGAGCGGTTCCCGGCTGGCCGCGCAGCAACAGATGGAAGGCCTCCTGGCGCCGCACCGGCCCAAGGAGC
CCGCGTGGTTCCTGGCCACCGTCGGCGTCTCGCCCGACCACCAGGGCAAGGGTCTGGGCAGCGCCGTCGT
GCTCCCCGGAGTGGAGGCGGCCGAGCGCGCCGGGGTGCCCGCCTTCCTGGAGACCTCCGCGCCCCGCAAC
CTCCCCTTCTACGAGCGGCTCGGCTTCACCGTCACCGCCGACGTCGAGGTGCCCGAAGGACCGCGCACCT
GGTGCATGACCCGCAAGCCCGGTGCCAGTTAACGAATTCTAGATCTTGAGACAAATGGCAGTATTCATCC
ACAATTTTAAAAGAAAAGGGGGGATTGGGGGGTACAGTGCAGGGGAAAGAATAGTAGACATAATAGCAAC
AGACATACAAACTAAAGAATTACAAAAACAAATTACAAAAATTCAAAATTTTCGGGTTTATTACAGGGAC
AGCAGAGATCCACTTTGGCGCCGGCTCGAGGCCTGCAGGTGCAAAGATGGATAAAGTTTTAAACAGAGAG
GAATCTTTGCAGCTAATGGACCTTCTAGGTCTTGAAAGGAGTGGGAATTGGCTCCGGTGCCCGTCAGTGG
GCAGAGCGCACATCGCCCACAGTCCCCGAGAAGTTGGGGGGAGGGGTCGGCAATTGAACCGGTGCCTAGA
GAAGGTGGCGCGGGGTAAACTGGGAAAGTGATGTCGTGTACTGGCTCCGCCTTTTTCCCGAGGGTGGGGG
AGAACCGTATATAAGTGCAGTAGTCGCCGTGAACGTTCTTTTTCGCAACGGGTTTGCCGCCAGAACACAG
GTAAGTGCCGTGTGTGGTTCCCGCGGGCCTGGCCTCTTTACGGGTTATGGCCCTTGCGTGCCTTGAATTA
CTTCCACCTGGCTGCAGTACGTGATTCTTGATCCCGAGCTTCGGGTTGGAAGTGGGTGGGAGAGTTCGAG
GCCTTGCGCTTAAGGAGCCCCTTCGCCTCGTGCTTGAGTTGAGGCCTGGCCTGGGCGCTGGGGCCGCCGC
GTGCGAATCTGGTGGCACCTTCGCGCCTGTCTCGCTGCTTTCGATAAGTCTCTAGCCATTTAAAATTTTT
GATGACCTGCTGCGACGCTTTTTTTCTGGCAAGATAGTCTTGTAAATGCGGGCCAAGATCTGCACACTGG
TATTTCGGTTTTTGGGGCCGCGGGCGGCGACGGGGCCCGTGCGTCCCAGCGCACATGTTCGGCGAGGCGG
GGCCTGCGAGCGCGGCCACCGAGAATCGGACGGGGGTAGTCTCAAGCTGGCCGGCCTGCTCTGGTGCCTG
GCCTCGCGCCGCCGTGTATCGCCCCGCCCTGGGCGGCAAGGCTGGCCCGGTCGGCACCAGTTGCGTGAGC
GGAAAGATGGCCGCTTCCCGGCCCTGCTGCAGGGAGCTCAAAATGGAGGACGCGGCGCTCGGGAGAGCGG
GCGGGTGAGTCACCCACACAAAGGAAAAGGGCCTTTCCGTCCTCAGCCGTCGCTTCATGTGACTCCACGG
AGTACCGGGCGCCGTCCAGGCACCTCGATTAGTTCTCGAGCTTTTGGAGTACGTCGTCTTTAGGTTGGGG
GGAGGGGTTTTATGCGATGGAGTTTCCCCACACTGAGTGGGTGGAGACTGAAGTTAGGCCAGCTTGGCAC
TTGATGTAATTCTCCTTGGAATTTGCCCTTTTTGAGTTTGGATCTTGGTTCATTCTCAAGCCTCAGACAG
TGGTTCAAAGTTTTTTTCTTCCATTTCAGGTGTCGTGAGGCTAGCACCGCCACCATGGGCAAACGCGGGC
GGCCGCGCAAGGAGGCGCGCTGCGAGGGCGCGGGGCTGGCCCCCGCCGCGCCCCCGGCTGTGCCCCCCGC
CGTGGCCGCGCCCCAGCCCCCGGCCCTGCCCGAGGACCCCGCTGGGGCCAAGCCCAGGTGCCCCTTCTCA
GACATTTTCAACACCAGCGAGAACTCGATGGAGAAGCACATCAACACTTTTCTGCAGAACGTGCAGATTC
TGCTCGAGGCCGCCAGCTACCTGGAGCAGATCGAGAAAGAAAACAAAAAGTGTGAACATGGCTACGCCTC
TTCATTCCCGTCCATGCCGAGCCCCCGACTGCAGCATTCAAAGCCCCCACGGAGGTTGAGCCGGGCACAG
AAACACAGCAGCGGGAGCAGCAACACCAGCACTGCCAACAGATCTACACACAATGAGCTGGAAAAGAATC
GACGAGCTCATCTGCGCCTTTGTTTAGAACGCTTAAAAGTTCTGATTCCACTAGGACCAGACTGCACCCG
GCACACAACACTTGGTTTGCTCAACAAAGCCAAAGCACACATCAAGAAACTTGAAGAAGCTGAAAGAAAA
AGCCAGCACCAGCTCGAGAATTTGGAACGAGAACAGAGATTTTTAAAGTGGCGACTGGAACAGCTGCAGG
GTCCTCAGGAGATGGAACGAATACGAATGGACAGCATTGGATCAACTATTTCTTCAGATCGTTCTGATTC
AGAGCGAGAGGAGATTGAAGTGGATGTTGAAAGCACAGAGTTCTCCCATGGAGAAGTGGACAATATAAGT
ACCACCAGCATCAGTGACATTGATGACCACAGCAGCCTGCCGAGTATTGGGAGTGACGAGGGTTACTCCA
GTGCCAGTGTCAAACTTTCATTCACTTCATAGTAATGAACTAGTCCGTAACTTGAAAGTATTTCGATTTC
TTGGCTTTATATATCTTGTGGAAAGGACGAGATCGGTACTGGGCTGCACTAAAGACGCGTTAAGTCGACA
ATCAACCTCTGGATTACAAAATTTGTGAAAGATTGACTGGTATTCTTAACTATGTTGCTCCTTTTACGCT
ATGTGGATACGCTGCTTTAATGCCTTTGTATCATGCTATTGCTTCCCGTATGGCTTTCATTTTCTCCTCC
TTGTATAAATCCTGGTTGCTGTCTCTTTATGAGGAGTTGTGGCCCGTTGTCAGGCAACGTGGCGTGGTGT
GCACTGTGTTTGCTGACGCAACCCCCACTGGTTGGGGCATTGCCACCACCTGTCAGCTCCTTTCCGGGAC
TTTCGCTTTCCCCCTCCCTATTGCCACGGCGGAACTCATCGCCGCCTGCCTTGCCCGCTGCTGGACAGGG
GCTCGGCTGTTGGGCACTGACAATTCCGTGGTGTTGTCGGGGAAATCATCGTCCTTTCCTTGGCTGCTCG
CCTGTGTTGCCACCTGGATTCTGCGCGGGACGTCCTTCTGCTACGTCCCTTCGGCCCTCAATCCAGCGGA
CCTTCCTTCCCGCGGCCTGCTGCCGGCTCTGCGGCCTCTTCCGCGTCTTCGCCTTCGCCCTCAGACGAGT
CGGATCTCCCTTTGGGCCGCCTCCCCGCGTCGACTTTAAGACCAATGACTTACAAGGCAGCTGTAGATCT
TAGCCACTTTTTAAAAGAAAAGGGGGGACTGGAAGGGCTAATTCACTCCCAACGAAGACAAGATCTGCTT
TTTGCTTGTACTGGGTCTCTCTGGTTAGACCAGATCTGAGCCTGGGAGCTCTCTGGCTAACTAGGGAACC
CACTGCTTAAGCCTCAATAAAGCTTGCCTTGAGTGCTTCAAGTAGTGTGTGCCCGTCTGTTGTGTGACTC
TGGTAACTAGAGATCCCTCAGACCCTTTTAGTCAGTGTGGAAAATCTCTAGCAGTACGTATAGTAGTTCA
TGTCATCTTATTATTCAGTATTTATAACTTGCAAAGAAATGAATATCAGAGAGTGAGAGGAACTTGTTTA
TTGCAGCTTATAATGGTTACAAATAAAGCAATAGCATCACAAATTTCACAAATAAAGCATTTTTTTCACT
GCATTCTAGTTGTGGTTTGTCCAAACTCATCAATGTATCTTATCATGTCTGGCTCTAGCTATCCCGCCCC
TAACTCCGCCCATCCCGCCCCTAACTCCGCCCAGTTCCGCCCATTCTCCGCCCCATGGCTGACTAATTTT
TTTTATTTATGCAGAGGCCGAGGCCGCCTCGGCCTCTGAGCTATTCCAGAAGTAGTGAGGAGGCTTTTTT
GGAGGCCTAGGGACGTACCCAATTCGCCCTATAGTGAGTCGTATTACGCGCGCTCACTGGCCGTCGTTTT
ACAACGTCGTGACTGGGAAAACCCTGGCGTTACCCAACTTAATCGCCTTGCAGCACATCCCCCTTTCGCC
AGCTGGCGTAATAGCGAAGAGGCCCGCACCGATCGCCCTTCCCAACAGTTGCGCAGCCTGAATGGCGAAT
GGG
[124 nt withheld, positions 6584-6707]
C
[91 nt withheld, positions 6709-6799]
A
[49 nt withheld, positions 6801-6849]
CCTTTGACGTTGGAGTCCACGTTCTTT
[37 nt withheld, positions 6877-6913]
ACCCTATCTCGGTCTATTCTTTTGATTTATAAGGGATTTTGCCGATTTCGGCCTATTGGTTAAAAAATGA
GCTGATTTAACAAAAATTTAACGCGAATTTTAACAAAATATTAACGCTTACAATTTAGGTGGCACTTTTC
GGGGAAATGTGCGCGGAACCCCTATTTGTTTATTTTTCTAAATACATTCAAATATGTATCCGCTCATGAG
ACAATAACCCTGATAAATGCTTCAATAATATTGAAAAAGGAAGAGTATGAGTATTCAACATTTCCGTGTC
GCCCTTATTCCCTTTTTTGCGGCATTTTGCCTTCCTGTTTTTGCTCACCCAGAAACGCTGGTGAAAGTAA
AAGATGCTGAAGATCAGTTGGGTGCACGAGTGGGTTACATCGAACTGGATCTCAACAGCGGTAAGATCCT
TGAGAGTTTTCGCCCCGAAGAACGTTTTCCAATGATGAGCACTTTTAAAGTTCTGCTATGTGGCGCGGTA
TTATCCCGTATTGACGCCGGGCAAGAGCAACTCGGTCGCCGCATACACTATTCTCAGAATGACTTGGTTG
AGTACTCACCAGTCACAGAAAAGCATCTTACGGATGGCATGACAGTAAGAGAATTATGCAGTGCTGCCAT
AACCATGAGTGATAACACTGCGGCCAACTTACTTCTGACAACGATCGGAGGACCGAAGGAGCTAACCGCT
TTTTTGCACAACATGGGGGATCATGTAACTCGCCTTGATCGTTGGGAACCGGAGCTGAATGAAGCCATAC
CAAACGACGAGCGTGACACCACGATGCCTGTAGCAATGGCAACAACGTTGCGCAAACTATTAACTGGCGA
ACTACTTACTCTAGCTTCCCGGCAACAATTAATAGACTGGATGGAGGCGGATAAAGTTGCAGGACCACTT
CTGCGCTCGGCCCTTCCGGCTGGCTGGTTTATTGCTGATAAATCTGGAGCCGGTGAGCGTGGGTCTCGCG
GTATCATTGCAGCACTGGGGCCAGATGGTAAGCCCTCCCGTATCGTAGTTATCTACACGACGGGGAGTCA
GGCAACTATGGATGAACGAAATAGACAGATCGCTGAGATAGGTGCCTCACTGATTAAGCATTGGTAACTG
TCAGACCAAGTTTACTCATATATACTTTAGATTGATTTAAAACTTCATTTTTAATTTAAAAGGATCTAGG
TGAAGATCCTTTTTGATAATCTCATGACCAAAATCCCTTAACGTGAGTTTTCGTTCCACTGAGCGTCAGA
CCCCGTAGAAAAGATCAAAGGATCTTCTTGAGATCCTTTTTTTCTGCGCGTAATCTGCTGCTTGCAAACA
AAAAAACCACCGCTACCAGCGGTGGTTTGTTTGCCGGATCAAGAGCTACCAACTCTTTTTCCGAAGGTAA
CTGGCTTCAGCAGAGCGCAGATACCAAATACTGTTCTTCTAGTGTAGCCGTAGTTAGGCCACCACTTCAA
GAACTCTGTAGCACCGCCTACATACCTCGCTCTGCTAATCCTGTTACCAGTGGCTGCTGCCAGTGGCGAT
AAGTCGTGTCTTACCGGGTTGGACTCAAGACGATAGTTACCGGATAAGGCGCAGCGGTCGGGCTGAACGG
GGGGTTCGTGCACACAGCCCAGCTTGGAGCGAACGACCTACACCGAACTGAGATACCTACAGCGTGAGCT
ATGAGAAAGCGCCACGCTTCCCGAAGGGAGAAAGGCGGACAGGTATCCGGTAAGCGGCAGGGTCGGAACA
GGAGAGCGCACGAGGGAGCTTCCAGGGGGAAACGCCTGGTATCTTTATAGTCCTGTCGGGTTTCGCCACC
TCTGACTTGAGCGTCGATTTTTGTGATGCTCGTCAGGGGGGCGGAGCCTATGGAAAAACGCCAGCAACGC
GGCCTTTTTACGGTTCCTGGCCTTTTGCTGGCCTTTTGCTCACATGTTCTTTCCTGCGTTATCCCCTGAT
TCTGTGGATAACCGTATTACCGCCTTTGAGTGAGCTGATACCGCTCGCCGCAGCCGAACGACCGAGCGCA
GCGAGTCAGTGAGCGAGGAAGCGGAAGAGCGCCCAATACGCAAACCGCCTCTCCCCGCGCGTTGGCCGAT
TCATTAATGCAGCTGGCACGACAGGTTTCCCGACTGGAAAGCGGGCAGTGAGCGCAACGCAATTAATGTG
AGTTAGCTCACTCATTAGGCACCCCAGGCTTTACACTTTATGCTTCCGGCTCGTATGTTGTGTGGAATTG
TGAGCGGATAACAATTTCACACAGGAAACAGCTATGACCATGATTACGCCAAGCGCGCAATTAACCCTCA
CTAAAGGGAACAAAAGCTGGAGCTGCAAGC
