>Addgene plasmid #143129 | TFORF1528 | depositor partial sequence | sequence record 281525 | Insert
ACCGCCACCATGGGCAAACGCGGGCGGCCGCGCAAGGAGGCGCGCTGCGAGGGCGCGGGGCTGGCCCCCG
CCGCGCCCCCGGCTGTGCCCCCCGCCGTGGCCGCGCCCCAGCCCCCGGCCCTGCCCGAGGACCCCGCTGG
GGCCAAGCCCAGGTGCCCCTTCTCAGACATTTTCAACACCAGCGAGAACTCGATGGAGAAGCACATCAAC
ACTTTTCTGCAGAACGTGCAGATTCTGCTCGAGGCCGCCAGCTACCTGGAGCAGATCGAGAAAGAAAACA
AAAAGTGTGAACATGGCTACGCCTCTTCATTCCCGTCCATGCCGAGCCCCCGACTGCAGCATTCAAAGCC
CCCACGGAGGTTGAGCCGGGCACAGAAACACAGCAGCGGGAGCAGCAACACCAGCACTGCCAACAGATCT
ACACACAATGAGCTGGAAAAGAATCGACGAGCTCATCTGCGCCTTTGTTTAGAACGCTTAAAAGTTCTGA
TTCCACTAGGACCAGACTGCACCCGGCACACAACACTTGGTTTGCTCAACAAAGCCAAAGCACACATCAA
GAAACTTGAAGAAGCTGAAAGAAAAAGCCAGCACCAGCTCGAGAATTTGGAACGAGAACAGAGATTTTTA
AAGTGGCGACTGGAACAGCTGCAGGGTCCTCAGGAGATGGAACGAATACGAATGGACAGCATTGGATCAA
CTATTTCTTCAGATCGTTCTGATTCAGAGCGAGAGGAGATTGAAGTGGATGTTGAAAGCACAGAGTTCTC
CCATGGAGAAGTGGACAATATAAGTACCACCAGCATCAGTGACATTGATGACCACAGCAGCCTGCCGAGT
ATTGGGAGTGACGAGGGTTACTCCAGTGCCAGTGTCAAACTTTCATTCACTTCATAGTAATGAACTAGTC
CGTAACTTGAAAGTATTTCGATTTCTTGGCTTTATATATCTTGTGGAAAGGACGAGATCGGTACTGGGCT
GCACTAAAG
