>Addgene plasmid #143129 | TFORF1528 | depositor partial sequence | sequence record 281526 | Barcode
GATCGGTACTGGGCTGCACTAAAG
